>Addgene plasmid #82735 | pDONR223_SERPINB5_p.D141A | addgene full sequence | sequence record 163020 | Addgene NGS result
CTTTCCTGCGTTATCCCCTGATTCTGTGGATAACCGTATTACCGCCTTTGAGTGAGCTGATACCGCTCGC
CGCAGCCGAACGACCGAGCGCAGCGAGTCAGTGAGCGAGGAAGCGGAAGAGCGCCCAATACGCAAACCGC
CTCTCCCCGCGCGTTGGCCGATTCATTAATGCAGCTGGCACGACAGGTTTCCCGACTGGAAAGCGGGCAG
TGAGCGCAACGCAATTAATACGCGTACCGCTAGCCAGGAAGAGTTTGTAGAAACGCAAAAAGGCCATCCG
TCAGGATGGCCTTCTGCTTAGTTTGATGCCTGGCAGTTTATGGCGGGCGTCCTGCCCGCCACCCTCCGGG
CCGTTGCTTCACAACGTTCAAATCCGCTCCCGGCGGATTTGTCCTACTCAGGAGAGCGTTCACCGACAAA
CAACAGATAAAACGAAAGGCCCAGTCTTCCGACTGAGCCTTTCGTTTTATTTGATGCCTGGCAGTTCCCT
ACTCTCGCGTTAACGCTAGCATGGATGTTTTCCCAGTCACGACGTTGTAAAACGACGGCCAGTCTTAAGC
TCGGGCCCCAAATAATGATTTTATTTTGACTGATAGTGACCTGTTCGTTGCAACAAATTGATGAGCAATG
CTTTTTTATAATGCCAACTTTGTACAAAAAAGTTGGCATGGATGCCCTGCAACTAGCAAATTCGGCTTTT
GCCGTTGATCTGTTCAAACAACTATGTGAAAAGGAGCCACTGGGCAATGTCCTCTTCTCTCCAATCTGTC
TCTCCACCTCTCTGTCACTTGCTCAAGTGGGTGCTAAAGGTGACACTGCAAATGAAATTGGACAGGTTCT
TCATTTTGAAAATGTCAAAGATGTACCCTTTGGATTTCAAACAGTAACATCGGATGTAAACAAACTTAGT
TCCTTTTACTCACTGAAACTAATCAAGCGGCTCTACGTAGACAAATCTCTGAATCTTTCTACAGAGTTCA
TCAGCTCTACGAAGAGACCCTATGCAAAGGAATTGGAAACTGTTGACTTCAAAGATAAATTGGAAGAAAC
GAAAGGTCAGATCAACAACTCAATTAAGGATCTCACAGCTGGCCACTTTGAGAACATTTTAGCTGACAAC
AGTGTGAACGACCAGACCAAAATCCTTGTGGTTAATGCTGCCTACTTTGTTGGCAAGTGGATGAAGAAAT
TTCCTGAATCAGAAACAAAAGAATGTCCTTTCAGAGTCAACAAGGTATGTGGGGCAGCATGTAGCAGTAA
AAGGAGCCCAATTATAGATGTGAAAAATGACAGGGACAGAGTGGGGCATAAATCCATTCCAATGAGGAAC
CTGAGGGCACGGCCGGCAAAGTGCCTTTCCTGATTGCCAACTTTCTTGTACAAAGTTGTCATTATAAGAA
AGCATTGCTTATCAATTTGTTGCAACGAACAGGTCACTATCAGTCAAAATAAAATCATTATTTGCCATCC
AGCTGATATCCCCTATAGTGAGTCGTATTACATGGTCATAGCTGTTTCCTGGCAGCTCTGGCCCGTGTCT
CAAAATCTCTGATGTTACATTGCACAAGATAAAAATATATCATCATGCCTCCTCTAGACCAGCCAGGACA
GAAATGCCTCGACTTCGCTGCTACCCAAGGTTGCCGGGTGACGCACACCGTGGAAACGGATGAAGGCACG
AACCCAGTGGACATAAGCCTGTTCGGTTCGTAAGCTGTAATGCAAGTAGCGTATGCGCTCACGCAACTGG
TCCAGAACCTTGACCGAACGCAGCGGTGGTAACGGCGCAGTGGCGGTTTTCATGGCTTGTTATGACTGTT
TTTTTGGGGTACAGTCTATGCCTCGGGCATCCAAGCAGCAAGCGCGTTACGCCGTGGGTCGATGTTTGAT
GTTATGGAGCAGCAACGATGTTACGCAGCAGGGCAGTCGCCCTAAAACAAAGTTAAACATTATGAGGGAA
GCGGTGATCGCCGAAGTATCGACTCAACTATCAGAGGTAGTTGGCGTCATCGAGCGCCATCTCGAACCGA
CGTTGCTGGCCGTACATTTGTACGGCTCCGCAGTGGATGGCGGCCTGAAGCCACACAGTGATATTGATTT
GCTGGTTACGGTGACCGTAAGGCTTGATGAAACAACGCGGCGAGCTTTGATCAACGACCTTTTGGAAACT
TCGGCTTCCCCTGGAGAGAGCGAGATTCTCCGCGCTGTAGAAGTCACCATTGTTGTGCACGACGACATCA
TTCCGTGGCGTTATCCAGCTAAGCGCGAACTGCAATTTGGAGAATGGCAGCGCAATGACATTCTTGCAGG
TATCTTCGAGCCAGCCACGATCGACATTGATCTGGCTATCTTGCTGACAAAAGCAAGAGAACATAGCGTT
GCCTTGGTAGGTCCAGCGGCGGAGGAACTCTTTGATCCGGTTCCTGAACAGGATCTATTTGAGGCGCTAA
ATGAAACCTTAACGCTATGGAACTCGCCGCCCGACTGGGCTGGCGATGAGCGAAATGTAGTGCTTACGTT
GTCCCGCATTTGGTACAGCGCAGTAACCGGCAAAATCGCGCCGAAGGATGTCGCTGCCGACTGGGCAATG
GAGCGCCTGCCGGCCCAGTATCAGCCCGTCATACTTGAAGCTAGACAGGCTTATCTTGGACAAGAAGAAG
ATCGCTTGGCCTCGCGCGCAGATCAGTTGGAAGAATTTGTCCACTACGTGAAAGGCGAGATCACCAAGGT
AGTCGGCAAATAACCCTCGAGCCACCCATGACCAAAATCCCTTAACGTGAGTTACGCGTCGTTCCACTGA
GCGTCAGACCCCGTAGAAAAGATCAAAGGATCTTCTTGAGATCCTTTTTTTCTGCGCGTAATCTGCTGCT
TGCAAACAAAAAAACCACCGCTACCAGCGGTGGTTTGTTTGCCGGATCAAGAGCTACCAACTCTTTTTCC
GAAGGTAACTGGCTTCAGCAGAGCGCAGATACCAAATACTGTTCTTCTAGTGTAGCCGTAGTTAGGCCAC
CACTTCAAGAACTCTGTAGCACCGCCTACATACCTCGCTCTGCTAATCCTGTTACCAGTGGCTGCTGCCA
GTGGCGATAAGTCGTGTCTTACCGGGTTGGACTCAAGACGATAGTTACCGGATAAGGCGCAGCGGTCGGG
CTGAACGGGGGGTTCGTGCACACAGCCCAGCTTGGAGCGAACGACCTACACCGAACTGAGATACCTACAG
CGTGAGCTATGAGAAAGCGCCACGCTTCCCGAAGGGAGAAAGGCGGACAGGTATCCGGTAAGCGGCAGGG
TCGGAACAGGAGAGCGCACGAGGGAGCTTCCAGGGGGAAACGCCTGGTATCTTTATAGTCCTGTCGGGTT
TCGCCACCTCTGACTTGAGCGTCGATTTTTGTGATGCTCGTCAGGGGGGCGGAGCCTATGGAAAAACGCC
AGCAACGCGGCCTTTTTACGGTTCCTGGCCTTTTGCTGGCCTTTTGCTCACATGTT
Features (pLannotate 1.2.2; 12 found; start..end, strand, type, name):
    121..213     +  CDS            lacI (fragment): lac repressor; lacI; The lac repressor binds to the lac operator to inhibit transcription in E. coli. This inhibition can be relieved by adding lactose or isopropyl-β-D-thiogalactopyranoside (IPTG).
    268..295     -  terminator     rrnB T2 terminator: transcription terminator T2 from the E. coli rrnB gene
    427..470     +  terminator     rrnB T1 terminator: Escherichia coli rrnB; transcription terminator T1 from the E. coli rrnB gene
    517..553     -  CDS            lacZα (fragment): LacZα fragment of β-galactosidase; lacZ fragment
    570..665     +  protein_bind   attL3: mutant version of attL; recombination site for the Gateway® LR reaction LR Clonase™
    668..1234    +  CDS            SERPINB5 (fragment): SPB5_HUMAN - Also known as PI5. Experimental evidence at protein level: Swiss-Prot protein existence level 1. Tumor suppressor. It blocks the growth, invasion, and metastatic properties of mammary tumors. As it does not undergo the S (stressed) to R (relaxed) conformational transition characteristic of active serpins, it exhibits no serine protease inhibitory activity. From Homo sapiens (Human).
   1371..1464    -  protein_bind   attL2 (fragment): mutant version of attL; recombination site for the Gateway® LR reaction LR Clonase™
   1482..1500    -  promoter       T7 promoter: promoter for bacteriophage T7 RNA polymerase
   1690..1713    +  promoter       Pc promoter (fragment): intI1 (promoter lies within the coding sequence); class 1 integron promoter
   1889..1945    +  CDS            GmR (fragment): gentamycin acetyltransferase; aacC1; confers resistance to gentamycin
   1952..2743    +  CDS            SmR: aminoglycoside adenylyltransferase (Murphy, 1985); aadA; confers resistance to spectinomycin and streptomycin
   2836..3424    +  rep_origin     ori: high-copy-number ColE1/pMB1/pBR322/pUC origin of replication
