[The description below was written by a language model from this plasmid's Addgene catalogue record and pLannotate feature annotations shown in this document.]
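Description:
pDONR223_SERPINB5_p.D141A is a Gateway entry clone built on the Invitrogen pDONR223 backbone and carrying a mutant human SERPINB5 (maspin, PI5) open reading frame. It belongs to the Target Accelerator Plasmid Collection, a set of cancer-associated alleles assembled for high-throughput phenotyping of lung cancer somatic mutations. The sequenced plasmid is about 3.5 kb. It replicates in E. coli from a high-copy ColE1/pUC-type origin and is selected with spectinomycin through the aadA (SmR) aminoglycoside adenylyltransferase gene, which appears to be driven by a class 1 integron Pc promoter fragment upstream. rrnB T1 and T2 terminators sit ahead of the cloning region and insulate the insert from read-through transcription. The small lacI, lacZα and gentamicin-resistance fragments are backbone remnants.

The insert lies between attL recombination sites (annotated as attL3 and a partial attL2), so an LR Clonase reaction can move it into any compatible destination vector. The entry clone has no promoter for the insert, and expression depends entirely on the destination vector; the T7 promoter next to the attL2 site points back toward the insert on the opposite strand. The clone is "closed", with a stop codon immediately after the insert, so C-terminal fusions are not possible. Besides the intended D141A substitution, the record lists many other changes: a 176S>P substitution, several small insertion-deletions between residues 190 and 204, and replacement of residues 206–375 by two amino acids. This matches the feature table, in which recognisable SERPINB5 coding sequence covers only about 570 nt. The encoded product is therefore a scrambled, truncated maspin rather than a clean full-length point mutant, which should be considered before using it in functional assays.
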