Addgene plasmid #82735: pDONR223_SERPINB5_p.D141A
Purpose: Gateway Donor vector containing SERPINB5, part of the Target Accelerator Plasmid Collection.
Depositing lab: Jesse Boehm & Matthew Meyerson & David Root. Depositing organization: Broad Institute. Publication: High-throughput Phenotyping of Lung Cancer Somatic Mutations. Berger AH, Brooks AN, Wu X, Shrestha Y, Chouinard C, Piccioni F, Bagul M, Kamburov A, Imielinski M, Hogstrom L, Zhu C, Yang X, Pantel S, Sakai R, Watson J, Kaplan N, Campbell JD, Singh S, Root DE, Narayan R, Natoli T, Lahr DL, Tirosh I, Tamayo P, Getz G, Wong B, Doench J, Subramanian A, Golub TR, Meyerson M, Boehm JS. Cancer Cell. 2016 Aug 8;30(2):214-28. doi: 10.1016/j.ccell.2016.06.022. Epub 2016 Jul 28. PubMed 27478040.
Backbone
  Vector backbone: pDONR223
  Backbone manufacturer: Invitrogen
  Vector type: Gateway Entry vector
Growth in bacteria
  Bacterial resistance: Spectinomycin, 50 μg/mL
  Growth temperature: 37°C
  Growth strain: DH5alpha
  Copy number: High Copy
Gene/Insert
  Gene/Insert name: SERPINB5 (alt name: NM_002639)
  Species: H. sapiens (human)
  Mutation: p. D141A; p. 176S>P; p.190_192delTDTins25amino acids; p.194_196delPVQinsSIP; p.198M>R; p.200_201delMEinsLR; p.203_204delTFinsRPAK; p.206_375delinsLS
  Entrez Gene: SERPINB5 (a.k.a. PI5, maspin)
  Promoter: None
  Cloning method: Gateway Cloning
  Sequencing primers: 5′ M13pUC-fwd; 3′ M13-Rev
Terms and licenses: Academic/Nonprofit Terms; Industry Terms: Not Available to Industry
Depositor comments: CLOSED (stop codon immediately follows insert)
How to cite: pDONR223_SERPINB5_p.D141A was a gift from Jesse Boehm & Matthew Meyerson & David Root (Addgene plasmid # 82735 ; http://n2t.net/addgene:82735 ; RRID:Addgene_82735)
