>Addgene plasmid #82735 | pDONR223_SERPINB5_p.D141A | depositor partial sequence | sequence record 157461 | Insert sequence
ATGGATGCCCTGCAACTAGCAAATTCGGCTTTTGCCGTTGATCTGTTCAAACAACTATGTGAAAAGGAGC
CACTGGGCAATGTCCTCTTCTCTCCAATCTGTCTCTCCACCTCTCTGTCACTTGCTCAAGTGGGTGCTAA
AGGTGACACTGCAAATGAAATTGGACAGGTTCTTCATTTTGAAAATGTCAAAGATGTACCCTTTGGATTT
CAAACAGTAACATCGGATGTAAACAAACTTAGTTCCTTTTACTCACTGAAACTAATCAAGCGGCTCTACG
TAGACAAATCTCTGAATCTTTCTACAGAGTTCATCAGCTCTACGAAGAGACCCTATGCAAAGGAATTGGA
AACTGTTGACTTCAAAGATAAATTGGAAGAAACGAAAGGTCAGATCAACAACTCAATTAAGGATCTCACA
GCTGGCCACTTTGAGAACATTTTAGCTGACAACAGTGTGAACGACCAGACCAAAATCCTTGTGGTTAATG
CTGCCTACTTTGTTGGCAAGTGGATGAAGAAATTTCCTGAATCAGAAACAAAAGAATGTCCTTTCAGAGT
CAACAAGGTATGTGGGGCAGCATGTAGCAGTAAAAGGAGCCCAATTATAGATGTGAAAAATGATAGGGAC
AGAGTGGGGCATAAATCCATTCCAATGAGGAACCTGAGGGCACGGCCGGCAAAGTGCCTTTCCTGA
